Addgene plasmid #76696: CAMKK2 gRNA (BRDN0001145732)
Purpose: 3rd generation lentiviral gRNA plasmid targeting human CAMKK2
Depositing lab: John Doench & David Root. Depositing organization: Broad Institute. Publication: Optimized sgRNA design to maximize activity and minimize off-target effects of CRISPR-Cas9. Doench JG, Fusi N, Sullender M, Hegde M, Vaimberg EW, Donovan KF, Smith I, Tothova Z, Wilen C, Orchard R, Virgin HW, Listgarten J, Root DE. Nat Biotechnol. 2016 Jan 18. doi: 10.1038/nbt.3437. PubMed 26780180.
Backbone
  Vector backbone: lentiGuide-Puro
  Backbone manufacturer: Zhang Lab (Addgene plasmid # 52963)
  Vector type: Mammalian Expression, Lentiviral, CRISPR
  Selectable markers: Puromycin
Growth in bacteria
  Bacterial resistance: Ampicillin, 100 μg/mL
  Growth temperature: 37°C
  Growth strain: DH5alpha
  Copy number: High Copy
Gene/Insert
  Gene/Insert name: CAMKK2 (alt names: CAMKK2; NM_001270485.1)
  gRNA/shRNA sequence: GAGACAGCTTGCGACCGGAG
  Species: H. sapiens (human)
  Entrez Gene: CAMKK2 (a.k.a. CAMKK, CAMKKB)
  Promoter: hU6
  Cloning method: Unknown
  Sequencing primers: 5′ U6-F; 3′ pS2-R
Terms and licenses: Academic/Nonprofit Terms; Industry Terms: Not Available to Industry
Depositor comments: The gRNA was designed to target the following Genbank reference sequence(s): NM_001270485.1,NM_001270486.1,NM_006549.3,NM_153499.2,NM_153500.1,NM_172214.2,NM_172215.2,NM_172216.1,NM_172226.2. Note that this plasmid does NOT contain Cas9. It should be used in conjunction with lentiCas9-Blast (Addgene #52962) or otherwise with cell lines already expressing Cas9. Browse the full kinome gRNA library at http://www.addgene.org/pooled-library/broadgpp-human-kinome/ or visit http://www.broadinstitute.org/rnai/public/ for detailed protocols and information.
How to cite: CAMKK2 gRNA (BRDN0001145732) was a gift from John Doench & David Root (Addgene plasmid # 76696 ; http://n2t.net/addgene:76696 ; RRID:Addgene_76696)
