[The description below was written by a language model from this plasmid's Addgene catalogue record and pLannotate feature annotations shown in this document.]
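Description:
CAMKK2 gRNA (BRDN0001145732) is a third-generation lentiviral guide RNA plasmid built on the lentiGuide-Puro backbone and designed to direct Streptococcus pyogenes Cas9 to the human CAMKK2 gene, which encodes calcium/calmodulin-dependent protein kinase kinase 2. It is propagated in E. coli as a high-copy plasmid through a ColE1/pUC-type origin with ampicillin selection from the β-lactamase gene. The backbone also carries an f1 origin, an SV40 origin and poly(A) signal, and remnants of lac and phage promoter elements.

The lentiviral transfer cassette begins with an RSV promoter fused to a truncated HIV-1 5' LTR, which makes genomic RNA production Tat-independent. This is followed by the Ψ packaging signal with a partial gag region, the Rev response element for Rev-dependent nuclear export, and a cPPT/CTS element. It ends in a ΔU3 self-inactivating 3' LTR. Within this unit, a human U6 RNA polymerase III promoter drives the CAMKK2-specific spacer joined to the SpCas9 gRNA scaffold. A separate EF-1α promoter with its intron A expresses puromycin N-acetyltransferase, and a WPRE downstream enhances transcript expression, so transduced mammalian cells can be selected with puromycin.

The plasmid does not encode Cas9, so it must be paired with a separate Cas9 expression vector such as lentiCas9-Blast or used in cells that already express Cas9. According to the depositor, the guide was designed against multiple CAMKK2 reference transcripts and belongs to a human kinome gRNA collection. It is suited to CRISPR knockout of CAMKK2 in human cells.
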