Features (pLannotate 1.2.2; 29 found; start..end, strand, type, name):
     14..80      +  CDS            small t antigen (fragment): SV40 (simian virus 40) small t antigen
    106..317     +  promoter       EF-1α core promoter: core promoter for human elongation factor EF-1α
    318..1256    +  intron         EF-1α intron A: intron upstream of the start codon of human EF-1α
   1278..1877    +  CDS            PuroR (fragment): puromycin N-acetyltransferase; pac from Streptomyces; confers resistance to puromycin
   1893..2481    +  misc_feature   WPRE: woodchuck hepatitis virus posttranscriptional regulatory element
   2532..2551    +  misc_feature   cPPT/CTS (fragment): central polypurine tract and central termination sequence of HIV-1
   2553..2786    +  LTR            3' LTR (ΔU3): self-inactivating 3' long terminal repeat (LTR) from HIV-1
   2864..2985    +  polyA_signal   SV40 poly(A) signal: SV40 polyadenylation signal
   3025..3160    +  rep_origin     SV40 ori: SV40 origin of replication
   3181..3199    -  promoter       T7 promoter: promoter for bacteriophage T7 RNA polymerase
   3207..3362    +  CDS            lacZα (fragment): LacZα fragment of β-galactosidase; lacZ fragment
   3367..3795    +  rep_origin     f1 ori (sequence partly withheld): f1 bacteriophage origin of replication; arrow indicates direction of (+) strand synthesis
   3848..3952    +  promoter       AmpR promoter: bla
   3953..4813    +  CDS            AmpR: β-lactamase; bla; confers resistance to ampicillin, carbenicillin, and related antibiotics
   4984..5572    +  rep_origin     ori: high-copy-number ColE1/pMB1/pBR322/pUC origin of replication
   5755..5847    +  CDS            lacI (fragment): lac repressor; lacI; The lac repressor binds to the lac operator to inhibit transcription in E. coli. This inhibition can be relieved by adding lactose or isopropyl-β-D-thiogalactopyranoside (IPTG).
   5860..5881    +  protein_bind   CAP binding site: CAP binding activates transcription in the presence of cAMP. E. coli catabolite activator protein
   5896..5926    +  promoter       lac promoter: promoter for the E. coli lac operon
   5934..5950    +  protein_bind   lac operator: The lac repressor binds to the lac operator to inhibit transcription in E. coli. This inhibition can be relieved by adding lactose or isopropyl-β-D-thiogalactopyranoside (IPTG). lac repressor encoded by lacI
   5995..6013    +  promoter       T3 promoter: promoter for bacteriophage T3 RNA polymerase
   6041..6267    +  promoter       RSV promoter: Rous sarcoma virus enhancer/promoter
   6268..6448    +  LTR            5' LTR (truncated): truncated 5' long terminal repeat (LTR) from HIV-1
   6495..6620    +  misc_feature   HIV-1 Ψ: packaging signal of human immunodeficiency virus type 1
   6604..6967    +  CDS            HIV-1 gag (fragment): gag protein from human immunodeficiency virus 1; gag
   7113..7346    +  misc_feature   RRE: The Rev response element (RRE) of HIV-1 allows for Rev-dependent mRNA export from the nucleus to the cytoplasm.
   7723..7749    +  CDS            Rev (fragment): human immunodeficiency virus 1 (HIV-1) Rev protein; rev; enhances nuclear export of unspliced and incompletely spliced viral mRNAs
   7753..7993    +  promoter       U6 promoter: RNA polymerase III promoter for human U6 snRNA
   8023..8098    +  misc_RNA       gRNA scaffold: guide RNA scaffold for the Streptococcus pyogenes CRISPR/Cas9 system
   8154..8271    +  misc_feature   cPPT/CTS: central polypurine tract and central termination sequence of HIV-1
>Addgene plasmid #76696 | CAMKK2 gRNA (BRDN0001145732) | addgene full sequence | sequence record 186326 | Addgene Assembled Sequence
CCCGGGTGCAAAGATGGATAAAGTTTTAAACAGAGAGGAATCTTTGCAGCTAATGGACCTTCTAGGTCTT
GAAAGGAGTGGGAATTGGCTCCGGTGCCCGTCAGTGGGCAGAGCGCACATCGCCCACAGTCCCCGAGAAG
TTGGGGGGAGGGGTCGGCAATTGATCCGGTGCCTAGAGAAGGTGGCGCGGGGTAAACTGGGAAAGTGATG
TCGTGTACTGGCTCCGCCTTTTTCCCGAGGGTGGGGGAGAACCGTATATAAGTGCAGTAGTCGCCGTGAA
CGTTCTTTTTCGCAACGGGTTTGCCGCCAGAACACAGGTAAGTGCCGTGTGTGGTTCCCGCGGGCCTGGC
CTCTTTACGGGTTATGGCCCTTGCGTGCCTTGAATTACTTCCACCTGGCTGCAGTACGTGATTCTTGATC
CCGAGCTTCGGGTTGGAAGTGGGTGGGAGAGTTCGAGGCCTTGCGCTTAAGGAGCCCCTTCGCCTCGTGC
TTGAGTTGAGGCCTGGCCTGGGCGCTGGGGCCGCCGCGTGCGAATCTGGTGGCACCTTCGCGCCTGTCTC
GCTGCTTTCGATAAGTCTCTAGCCATTTAAAATTTTTGATGACCTGCTGCGACGCTTTTTTTCTGGCAAG
ATAGTCTTGTAAATGCGGGCCAAGATCTGCACACTGGTATTTCGGTTTTTGGGGCCGCGGGCGGCGACGG
GGCCCGTGCGTCCCAGCGCACATGTTCGGCGAGGCGGGGCCTGCGAGCGCGGCCACCGAGAATCGGACGG
GGGTAGTCTCAAGCTGGCCGGCCTGCTCTGGTGCCTGGCCTCGCGCCGCCGTGTATCGCCCCGCCCTGGG
CGGCAAGGCTGGCCCGGTCGGCACCAGTTGCGTGAGCGGAAAGATGGCCGCTTCCCGGCCCTGCTGCAGG
GAGCTCAAAATGGAGGACGCGGCGCTCGGGAGAGCGGGCGGGTGAGTCACCCACACAAAGGAAAAGGGCC
TTTCCGTCCTCAGCCGTCGCTTCATGTGACTCCACGGAGTACCGGGCGCCGTCCAGGCACCTCGATTAGT
TCTCGAGCTTTTGGAGTACGTCGTCTTTAGGTTGGGGGGAGGGGTTTTATGCGATGGAGTTTCCCCACAC
TGAGTGGGTGGAGACTGAAGTTAGGCCAGCTTGGCACTTGATGTAATTCTCCTTGGAATTTGCCCTTTTT
GAGTTTGGATCTTGGTTCATTCTCAAGCCTCAGACAGTGGTTCAAAGTTTTTTTCTTCCATTTCAGGTGT
CGTGACGTACGGCCACCATGACCGAGTACAAGCCCACGGTGCGCCTCGCCACCCGCGACGACGTCCCCAG
GGCCGTACGCACCCTCGCCGCCGCGTTCGCCGACTACCCCGCCACGCGCCACACCGTCGATCCGGACCGC
CACATCGAGCGGGTCACCGAGCTGCAAGAACTCTTCCTCACGCGCGTCGGGCTCGACATCGGCAAGGTGT
GGGTCGCGGACGACGGCGCCGCCGTGGCGGTCTGGACCACGCCGGAGAGCGTCGAAGCGGGGGCGGTGTT
CGCCGAGATCGGCCCGCGCATGGCCGAGTTGAGCGGTTCCCGGCTGGCCGCGCAGCAACAGATGGAAGGC
CTCCTGGCGCCGCACCGGCCCAAGGAGCCCGCGTGGTTCCTGGCCACCGTCGGAGTCTCGCCCGACCACC
AGGGCAAGGGTCTGGGCAGCGCCGTCGTGCTCCCCGGAGTGGAGGCGGCCGAGCGCGCCGGGGTGCCCGC
CTTCCTGGAGACCTCCGCGCCCCGCAACCTCCCCTTCTACGAGCGGCTCGGCTTCACCGTCACCGCCGAC
GTCGAGGTGCCCGAAGGACCGCGCACCTGGTGCATGACCCGCAAGCCCGGTGCCTGAACGCGTTAAGTCG
ACAATCAACCTCTGGATTACAAAATTTGTGAAAGATTGACTGGTATTCTTAACTATGTTGCTCCTTTTAC
GCTATGTGGATACGCTGCTTTAATGCCTTTGTATCATGCTATTGCTTCCCGTATGGCTTTCATTTTCTCC
TCCTTGTATAAATCCTGGTTGCTGTCTCTTTATGAGGAGTTGTGGCCCGTTGTCAGGCAACGTGGCGTGG
TGTGCACTGTGTTTGCTGACGCAACCCCCACTGGTTGGGGCATTGCCACCACCTGTCAGCTCCTTTCCGG
GACTTTCGCTTTCCCCCTCCCTATTGCCACGGCGGAACTCATCGCCGCCTGCCTTGCCCGCTGCTGGACA
GGGGCTCGGCTGTTGGGCACTGACAATTCCGTGGTGTTGTCGGGGAAATCATCGTCCTTTCCTTGGCTGC
TCGCCTGTGTTGCCACCTGGATTCTGCGCGGGACGTCCTTCTGCTACGTCCCTTCGGCCCTCAATCCAGC
GGACCTTCCTTCCCGCGGCCTGCTGCCGGCTCTGCGGCCTCTTCCGCGTCTTCGCCTTCGCCCTCAGACG
AGTCGGATCTCCCTTTGGGCCGCCTCCCCGCGTCGACTTTAAGACCAATGACTTACAAGGCAGCTGTAGA
TCTTAGCCACTTTTTAAAAGAAAAGGGGGGACTGGAAGGGCTAATTCACTCCCAACGAAGACAAGATCTG
CTTTTTGCTTGTACTGGGTCTCTCTGGTTAGACCAGATCTGAGCCTGGGAGCTCTCTGGCTAACTAGGGA
ACCCACTGCTTAAGCCTCAATAAAGCTTGCCTTGAGTGCTTCAAGTAGTGTGTGCCCGTCTGTTGTGTGA
CTCTGGTAACTAGAGATCCCTCAGACCCTTTTAGTCAGTGTGGAAAATCTCTAGCAGTACGTATAGTAGT
TCATGTCATCTTATTATTCAGTATTTATAACTTGCAAAGAAATGAATATCAGAGAGTGAGAGGAACTTGT
TTATTGCAGCTTATAATGGTTACAAATAAAGCAATAGCATCACAAATTTCACAAATAAAGCATTTTTTTC
ACTGCATTCTAGTTGTGGTTTGTCCAAACTCATCAATGTATCTTATCATGTCTGGCTCTAGCTATCCCGC
CCCTAACTCCGCCCATCCCGCCCCTAACTCCGCCCAGTTCCGCCCATTCTCCGCCCCATGGCTGACTAAT
TTTTTTTATTTATGCAGAGGCCGAGGCCGCCTCGGCCTCTGAGCTATTCCAGAAGTAGTGAGGAGGCTTT
TTTGGAGGCCTAGGGACGTACCCAATTCGCCCTATAGTGAGTCGTATTACGCGCGCTCACTGGCCGTCGT
TTTACAACGTCGTGACTGGGAAAACCCTGGCGTTACCCAACTTAATCGCCTTGCAGCACATCCCCCTTTC
GCCAGCTGGCGTAATAGCGAAGAGGCCCGCACCGATCGCCCTTCCCAACAGTTGCGCAGCCTGAATGGCG
AATGGG
[124 nt withheld, positions 3367-3490]
C
[91 nt withheld, positions 3492-3582]
A
[49 nt withheld, positions 3584-3632]
CCTTTGACGTTGGAGTCCACGTTCTTT
[37 nt withheld, positions 3660-3696]
ACCCTATCTCGGTCTATTCTTTTGATTTATAAGGGATTTTGCCGATTTCGGCCTATTGGTTAAAAAATGA
GCTGATTTAACAAAAATTTAACGCGAATTTTAACAAAATATTAACGCTTACAATTTAGGTGGCACTTTTC
GGGGAAATGTGCGCGGAACCCCTATTTGTTTATTTTTCTAAATACATTCAAATATGTATCCGCTCATGAG
ACAATAACCCTGATAAATGCTTCAATAATATTGAAAAAGGAAGAGTATGAGTATTCAACATTTCCGTGTC
GCCCTTATTCCCTTTTTTGCGGCATTTTGCCTTCCTGTTTTTGCTCACCCAGAAACGCTGGTGAAAGTAA
AAGATGCTGAAGATCAGTTGGGTGCACGAGTGGGTTACATCGAACTGGATCTCAACAGCGGTAAGATCCT
TGAGAGTTTTCGCCCCGAAGAACGTTTTCCAATGATGAGCACTTTTAAAGTTCTGCTATGTGGCGCGGTA
TTATCCCGTATTGACGCCGGGCAAGAGCAACTCGGTCGCCGCATACACTATTCTCAGAATGACTTGGTTG
AGTACTCACCAGTCACAGAAAAGCATCTTACGGATGGCATGACAGTAAGAGAATTATGCAGTGCTGCCAT
AACCATGAGTGATAACACTGCGGCCAACTTACTTCTGACAACGATCGGAGGACCGAAGGAGCTAACCGCT
TTTTTGCACAACATGGGGGATCATGTAACTCGCCTTGATCGTTGGGAACCGGAGCTGAATGAAGCCATAC
CAAACGACGAGCGTGACACCACGATGCCTGTAGCAATGGCAACAACGTTGCGCAAACTATTAACTGGCGA
ACTACTTACTCTAGCTTCCCGGCAACAATTAATAGACTGGATGGAGGCGGATAAAGTTGCAGGACCACTT
CTGCGCTCGGCCCTTCCGGCTGGCTGGTTTATTGCTGATAAATCTGGAGCCGGTGAGCGTGGGTCTCGCG
GTATCATTGCAGCACTGGGGCCAGATGGTAAGCCCTCCCGTATCGTAGTTATCTACACGACGGGGAGTCA
GGCAACTATGGATGAACGAAATAGACAGATCGCTGAGATAGGTGCCTCACTGATTAAGCATTGGTAACTG
TCAGACCAAGTTTACTCATATATACTTTAGATTGATTTAAAACTTCATTTTTAATTTAAAAGGATCTAGG
TGAAGATCCTTTTTGATAATCTCATGACCAAAATCCCTTAACGTGAGTTTTCGTTCCACTGAGCGTCAGA
CCCCGTAGAAAAGATCAAAGGATCTTCTTGAGATCCTTTTTTTCTGCGCGTAATCTGCTGCTTGCAAACA
AAAAAACCACCGCTACCAGCGGTGGTTTGTTTGCCGGATCAAGAGCTACCAACTCTTTTTCCGAAGGTAA
CTGGCTTCAGCAGAGCGCAGATACCAAATACTGTTCTTCTAGTGTAGCCGTAGTTAGGCCACCACTTCAA
GAACTCTGTAGCACCGCCTACATACCTCGCTCTGCTAATCCTGTTACCAGTGGCTGCTGCCAGTGGCGAT
AAGTCGTGTCTTACCGGGTTGGACTCAAGACGATAGTTACCGGATAAGGCGCAGCGGTCGGGCTGAACGG
GGGGTTCGTGCACACAGCCCAGCTTGGAGCGAACGACCTACACCGAACTGAGATACCTACAGCGTGAGCT
ATGAGAAAGCGCCACGCTTCCCGAAGGGAGAAAGGCGGACAGGTATCCGGTAAGCGGCAGGGTCGGAACA
GGAGAGCGCACGAGGGAGCTTCCAGGGGGAAACGCCTGGTATCTTTATAGTCCTGTCGGGTTTCGCCACC
TCTGACTTGAGCGTCGATTTTTGTGATGCTCGTCAGGGGGGCGGAGCCTATGGAAAAACGCCAGCAACGC
GGCCTTTTTACGGTTCCTGGCCTTTTGCTGGCCTTTTGCTCACATGTTCTTTCCTGCGTTATCCCCTGAT
TCTGTGGATAACCGTATTACCGCCTTTGAGTGAGCTGATACCGCTCGCCGCAGCCGAACGACCGAGCGCA
GCGAGTCAGTGAGCGAGGAAGCGGAAGAGCGCCCAATACGCAAACCGCCTCTCCCCGCGCGTTGGCCGAT
TCATTAATGCAGCTGGCACGACAGGTTTCCCGACTGGAAAGCGGGCAGTGAGCGCAACGCAATTAATGTG
AGTTAGCTCACTCATTAGGCACCCCAGGCTTTACACTTTATGCTTCCGGCTCGTATGTTGTGTGGAATTG
TGAGCGGATAACAATTTCACACAGGAAACAGCTATGACCATGATTACGCCAAGCGCGCAATTAACCCTCA
CTAAAGGGAACAAAAGCTGGAGCTGCAAGCTTAATGTAGTCTTATGCAATACTCTTGTAGTCTTGCAACA
TGGTAACGATGAGTTAGCAACATGCCTTACAAGGAGAGAAAAAGCACCGTGCATGCCGATTGGTGGAAGT
AAGGTGGTACGATCGTGCCTTATTAGGAAGGCAACAGACGGGTCTGACATGGATTGGACGAACCACTGAA
TTGCCGCATTGCAGAGATATTGTATTTAAGTGCCTAGCTCGATACATAAACGGGTCTCTCTGGTTAGACC
AGATCTGAGCCTGGGAGCTCTCTGGCTAACTAGGGAACCCACTGCTTAAGCCTCAATAAAGCTTGCCTTG
AGTGCTTCAAGTAGTGTGTGCCCGTCTGTTGTGTGACTCTGGTAACTAGAGATCCCTCAGACCCTTTTAG
TCAGTGTGGAAAATCTCTAGCAGTGGCGCCCGAACAGGGACTTGAAAGCGAAAGGGAAACCAGAGGAGCT
CTCTCGACGCAGGACTCGGCTTGCTGAAGCGCGCACGGCAAGAGGCGAGGGGCGGCGACTGGTGAGTACG
CCAAAAATTTTGACTAGCGGAGGCTAGAAGGAGAGAGATGGGTGCGAGAGCGTCAGTATTAAGCGGGGGA
GAATTAGATCGCGATGGGAAAAAATTCGGTTAAGGCCAGGGGGAAAGAAAAAATATAAATTAAAACATAT
AGTATGGGCAAGCAGGGAGCTAGAACGATTCGCAGTTAATCCTGGCCTGTTAGAAACATCAGAAGGCTGT
AGACAAATACTGGGACAGCTACAACCATCCCTTCAGACAGGATCAGAAGAACTTAGATCATTATATAATA
CAGTAGCAACCCTCTATTGTGTGCATCAAAGGATAGAGATAAAAGACACCAAGGAAGCTTTAGACAAGAT
AGAGGAAGAGCAAAACAAAAGTAAGACCACCGCACAGCAAGCGGCCGCTGATCTTCAGACCTGGAGGAGG
AGATATGAGGGACAATTGGAGAAGTGAATTATATAAATATAAAGTAGTAAAAATTGAACCATTAGGAGTA
GCACCCACCAAGGCAAAGAGAAGAGTGGTGCAGAGAGAAAAAAGAGCAGTGGGAATAGGAGCTTTGTTCC
TTGGGTTCTTGGGAGCAGCAGGAAGCACTATGGGCGCAGCGTCAATGACGCTGACGGTACAGGCCAGACA
ATTATTGTCTGGTATAGTGCAGCAGCAGAACAATTTGCTGAGGGCTATTGAGGCGCAACAGCATCTGTTG
CAACTCACAGTCTGGGGCATCAAGCAGCTCCAGGCAAGAATCCTGGCTGTGGAAAGATACCTAAAGGATC
AACAGCTCCTGGGGATTTGGGGTTGCTCTGGAAAACTCATTTGCACCACTGCTGTGCCTTGGAATGCTAG
TTGGAGTAATAAATCTCTGGAACAGATTTGGAATCACACGACCTGGATGGAGTGGGACAGAGAAATTAAC
AATTACACAAGCTTAATACACTCCTTAATTGAAGAATCGCAAAACCAGCAAGAAAAGAATGAACAAGAAT
TATTGGAATTAGATAAATGGGCAAGTTTGTGGAATTGGTTTAACATAACAAATTGGCTGTGGTATATAAA
ATTATTCATAATGATAGTAGGAGGCTTGGTAGGTTTAAGAATAGTTTTTGCTGTACTTTCTATAGTGAAT
AGAGTTAGGCAGGGATATTCACCATTATCGTTTCAGACCCACCTCCCAACCCCGAGGGGACCCAGAGAGG
GCCTATTTCCCATGATTCCTTCATATTTGCATATACGATACAAGGCTGTTAGAGAGATAATTAGAATTAA
TTTGACTGTAAACACAAAGATATTAGTACAAAATACGTGACGTAGAAAGTAATAATTTCTTGGGTAGTTT
GCAGTTTTAAAATTATGTTTTAAAATGGACTATCATATGCTTACCGTAACTTGAAAGTATTTCGATTTCT
TGGCTTTATATATCTTGTGGAAAGGACGAAACACCGGAGACAGCTTGCGACCGGAGGTTTTAGAGCTAGA
AATAGCAAGTTAAAATAAGGCTAGTCCGTTATCAACTTGAAAAAGTGGCACCGAGTCGGTGCTTTTTTAA
GCTTGGCGTAACTAGATCTTGAGACAAATGGCAGTATTCATCCACAATTTTAAAAGAAAAGGGGGGATTG
GGGGGTACAGTGCAGGGGAAAGAATAGTAGACATAATAGCAACAGACATACAAACTAAAGAATTACAAAA
ACAAATTACAAAAATTCAAAATTTTCGGGTTTATTACAGGGACAGCAGAGATCCACTTTGGCGCCGGCTC
GAGGGGG
