>Addgene plasmid #76696 | CAMKK2 gRNA (BRDN0001145732) | depositor partial sequence | sequence record 144156 | Target Sequence
GAGACAGCTTGCGACCGGAG
