>Addgene plasmid #76696 | CAMKK2 gRNA (BRDN0001145732) | addgene partial sequence | sequence record 186325 | hU6-F
GACGCTAGCAAAGTAATAATTTCTTGGGTAGTTTGCAGTTTTAAAATTATGTTTTAAAATGGACTATCAT
ATGCTTACCGTAACTTGAAAGTATTTCGATTTCTTGGCTTTATATATCTTGTGGAAAGGACGAAACACCG
GAGACAGCTTGCGACCGGAGGTTTTAGAGCTAGAAATAGCAAGTTAAAATAAGGCTAGTCCGTTATCAAC
TTGAAAAAGTGGCACCGAGTCGGTGCTTTTTTAAGCTTGGCGTAACTAGATCTTGAGACAAATGGCAGTA
TTCATCCACAATTTTAAAAGAAAAGGGGGGATTGGGGGGTACAGTGCAGGGGAAAGAATAGTAGACATAA
TAGCAACAGACATACAAACTAAAGAATTACAAAAACAAATTACAAAAATTCAAAATTTTCGGGTTTATTA
CAGGGACAGCAGAGATCCACTTTGGCGCCGGCTCGAGGGGGCCCGGGTGCAAAGATGGATAAAGTTTTAA
ACAGAGAGGAATCTTTGCAGCTAATGGACCTTCTAGGTCTTGAAAGGAGTGGGAATTGGCTCCGGTGCCC
GTCAGTGGGC
